Addgene plasmid #209797: hPRL3_1-169_C104D
Purpose: Bacterial expression of human PRL-3 C104D mutant without farnesylation motif
Depositing lab: Kalle Gehring. Depositing organization: McGill University. Publication: PRL3 pseudophosphatase activity is necessary and sufficient to promote metastatic growth. Kozlov G, Funato Y, Chen YS, Zhang Z, Illes K, Miki H, Gehring K. J Biol Chem. 2020 Aug 14;295(33):11682-11692. doi: 10.1074/jbc.RA120.014464. Epub 2020 Jun 22. PubMed 32571875.
Backbone
  Vector backbone: pET15b
  Backbone manufacturer: Novagen
  Backbone size w/o insert (bp): 5708
  Vector type: Bacterial Expression
Growth in bacteria
  Bacterial resistance: Ampicillin, 100 μg/mL
  Growth temperature: 37°C
  Growth strain: DH5alpha
  Copy number: High Copy
Gene/Insert
  Gene/Insert name: PRL-3
  Species: H. sapiens (human)
  Mutation: aa 1-169 only; C101D
  Entrez Gene: PTP4A3 (a.k.a. PRL-3, PRL-R, PRL3)
  Promoter: T7
  Tag / fusion protein: 6xHis (N terminal on backbone)
  Cloning method: Restriction Enzyme; 5′ cloning site NdeI (not destroyed); 3′ cloning site BamHI (not destroyed)
  Sequencing primers: 5′ T7 Fwd; 3′ T7 Rev
Terms and licenses: Academic/Nonprofit Terms; Industry Terms: Not Available to Industry
How to cite: hPRL3_1-169_C104D was a gift from Kalle Gehring (Addgene plasmid # 209797 ; http://n2t.net/addgene:209797 ; RRID:Addgene_209797)
