[The description below was written by a language model from this plasmid's Addgene catalogue record and pLannotate feature annotations shown in this document.]
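Description:
hPRL3_1-169_C104D is a bacterial expression plasmid built on the Novagen pET15b backbone for producing a truncated, mutated form of human PRL-3 (gene PTP4A3) in E. coli. The insert was cloned between the NdeI and BamHI sites, both retained, and encodes residues 1–169 only, which removes the C-terminal farnesylation motif. The plasmid name and stated purpose give the point mutation as C104D, whereas the mutation field of the record lists C101D. The record does not resolve this discrepancy.

Expression is driven by a T7 promoter with an adjacent lac operator, followed by the T7 gene 10 ribosome binding site and closed by a T7 terminator. A backbone-encoded lacI gene with its own promoter supplies lac repressor, so transcription is held off until IPTG is added in a host that provides T7 RNA polymerase. The protein carries an N-terminal 6xHis tag from the vector, separated from PRL-3 by a thrombin cleavage site that allows the tag to be removed after affinity purification. The annotation software's "capTEV" fragment hit most likely reflects this His tag. The short "SET1" fragment downstream of the insert probably reflects residual pET vector sequence rather than an added fusion partner.

The plasmid is maintained through a pBR322-type ColE1/pMB1 origin with the rop gene and bom region, and is selected with ampicillin via β-lactamase. The tetracycline resistance fragments are non-functional pBR322 remnants. The associated work concerns the pseudophosphatase activity of PRL-3 in promoting metastatic growth, so the construct is suited to producing recombinant mutant protein for in vitro studies.
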