Features (pLannotate 1.2.2; 21 found; start..end, strand, type, name):
     10..38      +  promoter       tet promoter: E. coli promoter for tetracycline efflux protein gene
     86..190     +  CDS            TcR (fragment): tetracycline efflux protein; tet; confers resistance to tetracycline
    213..260     -  terminator     T7 terminator: transcription terminator for bacteriophage T7 RNA polymerase
    268..317     -  CDS            SET1 (fragment): solubility-enhancement tag derived from T7 phage gene 10B
    328..834     -  CDS            PTP4A3: TP4A3_HUMAN - Also known as PRL3. Experimental evidence at protein level: Swiss-Prot protein existence level 1. Protein tyrosine phosphatase which stimulates progression from G1 into S phase during mitosis. Enhances cell proliferation, cell motility and invasive activity, and promotes cancer metastasis. May be involved in the progression of cardiac hypertrophy by inhibiting intracellular calcium mobilization in response to angiotensin II. From Homo sapiens (Human).
    838..855     -  CDS            thrombin site: thrombin recognition and cleavage site
    866..882     -  CDS            capTEV™ (fragment): composite tag for in vivo biotinylation, TEV protease cleavage, and 6xHis tagging
    901..923     -  RBS            RBS: efficient ribosome binding site from bacteriophage T7 gene 10 (Olins and Rangwala, 1989)
    938..962     -  protein_bind   lac operator: The lac repressor binds to the lac operator to inhibit transcription in E. coli. This inhibition can be relieved by adding lactose or isopropyl-β-D-thiogalactopyranoside (IPTG). lac repressor encoded by lacI
    963..981     -  promoter       T7 promoter: promoter for bacteriophage T7 RNA polymerase
   1003..1282    +  CDS            TcR (fragment): tetracycline efflux protein; tet; confers resistance to tetracycline
   1290..1367    +  promoter       lacI promoter: lacI
   1368..2450    +  CDS            lacI: lac repressor; lacI; The lac repressor binds to the lac operator to inhibit transcription in E. coli. This inhibition can be relieved by adding lactose or isopropyl-β-D-thiogalactopyranoside (IPTG).
   2463..2484    +  protein_bind   CAP binding site: CAP binding activates transcription in the presence of cAMP. E. coli catabolite activator protein
   2499..3123    +  CDS            TcR (fragment): tetracycline efflux protein; tet; confers resistance to tetracycline
   3365..3745    -  CDS            YPB1_ECOLX: Protein predicted: Swiss-Prot protein existence level 4. From Escherichia coli.
   3762..3953    +  CDS            rop: Rop protein, which maintains plasmids at low copy number; rop
   4055..4194    +  misc_feature   bom: basis of mobility region from pBR322
   4380..4968    -  rep_origin     ori: high-copy-number ColE1/pMB1/pBR322/pUC origin of replication
   5139..5999    -  CDS            AmpR: β-lactamase; bla; confers resistance to ampicillin, carbenicillin, and related antibiotics
   6000..6104    -  promoter       AmpR promoter: bla
>Addgene plasmid #209797 | hPRL3_1-169_C104D | addgene full sequence | sequence record 413740 | Addgene NGS Result
TTCTCATGTTTGACAGCTTATCATCGATAAGCTTTAATGCGGTAGTTTATCACAGTTAAATTGCTAACGC
AGTCAGGCACCGTGTATGAAATCTAACAATGCGCTCATCGTCATCCTCGGCACCGTCACCCTGGATGCTG
TAGGCATAGGCTTGGTTATGCCGGTACTGCCGGGCCTCTTGCGGGATATCCGGATATAGTTCCTCCTTTC
AGCAAAAAACCCCTCAAGACCCGTTTAGAGGCCCCAAGGGGTTATGCTAGTTATTGCTCAGCGGTGGCAG
CAGCCAACTCAGCTTCCTTTCGGGCTTTGTTAGCAGCCGGATCCCTACCGGGTCTTGTGCGTGTGTGGGT
CTTTGAACCGCAGCCTCTGTTTGGGCCGGTATTTCTCCAGGTAGGTGAGCTGCTTGCTGTTGATGGCTCC
GCGGCGCTTCTGGCGGATGAACTGGATGGCGTCCTCGTACTTCATCCCGCTCTCAATAAGGGCCAGCGCC
ACAAGGACTGGAGCCCGGCCCAGGCCCGCCACGTCGTGCACAGCCACGCAGCTGCCGGGGGCCTCACAGA
ACTTGGCCTTCACCAGGCTCAGCCAGTCTTCCACTACCTTGCCGGGCGGGGGCGCCCCATCGTCAAACGG
CCAGTCCACAACGGTGATGCCATCCTTCTCCAGCGGCGTTTTGTCATAGGTCACTTCACACACACGCACC
ACAGTGGTAGCCCCGTACTTCTTCAGGTCCTCAATGAAGGTGCTGAGCGTGGCGTTGGTGGGGTTGTGGG
TGATGAGGAAGCGCATGTGTTTGTAGCTCACCTCCACCGGGGCCGGGCGGTTCATCCGAGCCATATGGCT
GCCGCGCGGCACCAGGCCGCTGCTGTGATGATGATGATGATGGCTGCTGCCCATGGTATATCTCCTTCTT
AAAGTTAAACAAAATTATTTCTAGAGGGGAATTGTTATCCGCTCACAATTCCCCTATAGTGAGTCGTATT
AATTTCGCGGGATCGAGATCTCGATCCTCTACGCCGGACGCATCGTGGCCGGCATCACCGGCGCCACAGG
TGCGGTTGCTGGCGCCTATATCGCCGACATCACCGATGGGGAAGATCGGGCTCGCCACTTCGGGCTCATG
AGCGCTTGTTTCGGCGTGGGTATGGTGGCAGGCCCCGTGGCCGGGGGACTGTTGGGCGCCATCTCCTTGC
ATGCACCATTCCTTGCGGCGGCGGTGCTCAACGGCCTCAACCTACTACTGGGCTGCTTCCTAATGCAGGA
GTCGCATAAGGGAGAGCGTCGAGATCCCGGACACCATCGAATGGCGCAAAACCTTTCGCGGTATGGCATG
ATAGCGCCCGGAAGAGAGTCAATTCAGGGTGGTGAATGTGAAACCAGTAACGTTATACGATGTCGCAGAG
TATGCCGGTGTCTCTTATCAGACCGTTTCCCGCGTGGTGAACCAGGCCAGCCACGTTTCTGCGAAAACGC
GGGAAAAAGTGGAAGCGGCGATGGCGGAGCTGAATTACATTCCCAACCGCGTGGCACAACAACTGGCGGG
CAAACAGTCGTTGCTGATTGGCGTTGCCACCTCCAGTCTGGCCCTGCACGCGCCGTCGCAAATTGTCGCG
GCGATTAAATCTCGCGCCGATCAACTGGGTGCCAGCGTGGTGGTGTCGATGGTAGAACGAAGCGGCGTCG
AAGCCTGTAAAGCGGCGGTGCACAATCTTCTCGCGCAACGCGTCAGTGGGCTGATCATTAACTATCCGCT
GGATGACCAGGATGCCATTGCTGTGGAAGCTGCCTGCACTAATGTTCCGGCGTTATTTCTTGATGTCTCT
GACCAGACACCCATCAACAGTATTATTTTCTCCCATGAAGACGGTACGCGACTGGGCGTGGAGCATCTGG
TCGCATTGGGTCACCAGCAAATCGCGCTGTTAGCGGGCCCATTAAGTTCTGTCTCGGCGCGTCTGCGTCT
GGCTGGCTGGCATAAATATCTCACTCGCAATCAAATTCAGCCGATAGCGGAACGGGAAGGCGACTGGAGT
GCCATGTCCGGTTTTCAACAAACCATGCAAATGCTGAATGAGGGCATCGTTCCCACTGCGATGCTGGTTG
CCAACGATCAGATGGCGCTGGGCGCAATGCGCGCCATTACCGAGTCCGGGCTGCGCGTTGGTGCGGATAT
CTCGGTAGTGGGATACGACGATACCGAAGACAGCTCATGTTATATCCCGCCGTTAACCACCATCAAACAG
GATTTTCGCCTGCTGGGGCAAACCAGCGTGGACCGCTTGCTGCAACTCTCTCAGGGCCAGGCGGTGAAGG
GCAATCAGCTGTTGCCCGTCTCACTGGTGAAAAGAAAAACCACCCTGGCGCCCAATACGCAAACCGCCTC
TCCCCGCGCGTTGGCCGATTCATTAATGCAGCTGGCACGACAGGTTTCCCGACTGGAAAGCGGGCAGTGA
GCGCAACGCAATTAATGTAAGTTAGCTCACTCATTAGGCACCGGGATCTCGACCGATGCCCTTGAGAGCC
TTCAACCCAGTCAGCTCCTTCCGGTGGGCGCGGGGCATGACTATCGTCGCCGCACTTATGACTGTCTTCT
TTATCATGCAACTCGTAGGACAGGTGCCGGCAGCGCTCTGGGTCATTTTCGGCGAGGACCGCTTTCGCTG
GAGCGCGACGATGATCGGCCTGTCGCTTGCGGTATTCGGAATCTTGCACGCCCTCGCTCAAGCCTTCGTC
ACTGGTCCCGCCACCAAACGTTTCGGCGAGAAGCAGGCCATTATCGCCGGCATGGCGGCCGACGCGCTGG
GCTACGTCTTGCTGGCGTTCGCGACGCGAGGCTGGATGGCCTTCCCCATTATGATTCTTCTCGCTTCCGG
CGGCATCGGGATGCCCGCGTTGCAGGCCATGCTGTCCAGGCAGGTAGATGACGACCATCAGGGACAGCTT
CAAGGATCGCTCGCGGCTCTTACCAGCCTAACTTCGATCATTGGACCGCTGATCGTCACGGCGATTTATG
CCGCCTCGGCGAGCACATGGAACGGGTTGGCATGGATTGTAGGCGCCGCCCTATACCTTGTCTGCCTCCC
CGCGTTGCGTCGCGGTGCATGGAGCCGGGCCACCTCGACCTGAATGGAAGCCGGCGGCACCTCGCTAACG
GATTCACCACTCCAAGAATTGGAGCCAATCAATTCTTGCGGAGAACTGTGAATGCGCAAACCAACCCTTG
GCAGAACATATCCATCGCGTCCGCCATCTCCAGCAGCCGCACGCGGCGCATCTCGGGCAGCGTTGGGTCC
TGGCCACGGGTGCGCATGATCGTGCTCCTGTCGTTGAGGACCCGGCTAGGCTGGCGGGGTTGCCTTACTG
GTTAGCAGAATGAATCACCGATACGCGAGCGAACGTGAAGCGACTGCTGCTGCAAAACGTCTGCGACCTG
AGCAACAACATGAATGGTCTTCGGTTTCCGTGTTTCGTAAAGTCTGGAAACGCGGAAGTCAGCGCCCTGC
ACCATTATGTTCCGGATCTGCATCGCAGGATGCTGCTGGCTACCCTGTGGAACACCTACATCTGTATTAA
CGAAGCGCTGGCATTGACCCTGAGTGATTTTTCTCTGGTCCCGCCGCATCCATACCGCCAGTTGTTTACC
CTCACAACGTTCCAGTAACCGGGCATGTTCATCATCAGTAACCCGTATCGTGAGCATCCTCTCTCGTTTC
ATCGGTATCATTACCCCCATGAACAGAAATCCCCCTTACACGGAGGCATCAGTGACCAAACAGGAAAAAA
CCGCCCTTAACATGGCCCGCTTTATCAGAAGCCAGACATTAACGCTTCTGGAGAAACTCAACGAGCTGGA
CGCGGATGAACAGGCAGACATCTGTGAATCGCTTCACGACCACGCTGATGAGCTTTACCGCAGCTGCCTC
GCGCGTTTCGGTGATGACGGTGAAAACCTCTGACACATGCAGCTCCCGGAGACGGTCACAGCTTGTCTGT
AAGCGGATGCCGGGAGCAGACAAGCCCGTCAGGGCGCGTCAGCGGGTGTTGGCGGGTGTCGGGGCGCAGC
CATGACCCAGTCACGTAGCGATAGCGGAGTGTATACTGGCTTAACTATGCGGCATCAGAGCAGATTGTAC
TGAGAGTGCACCATTGCGGTGTGAAATACCGCACAGATGCGTAAGGAGAAAATACCGCATCAGGCGCTCT
TCCGCTTCCTCGCTCACTGACTCGCTGCGCTCGGTCGTTCGGCTGCGGCGAGCGGTATCAGCTCACTCAA
AGGCGGTAATACGGTTATCCACAGAATCAGGGGATAACGCAGGAAAGAACATGTGAGCAAAAGGCCAGCA
AAAGGCCAGGAACCGTAAAAAGGCCGCGTTGCTGGCGTTTTTCCATAGGCTCCGCCCCCCTGACGAGCAT
CACAAAAATCGACGCTCAAGTCAGAGGTGGCGAAACCCGACAGGACTATAAAGATACCAGGCGTTTCCCC
CTGGAAGCTCCCTCGTGCGCTCTCCTGTTCCGACCCTGCCGCTTACCGGATACCTGTCCGCCTTTCTCCC
TTCGGGAAGCGTGGCGCTTTCTCATAGCTCACGCTGTAGGTATCTCAGTTCGGTGTAGGTCGTTCGCTCC
AAGCTGGGCTGTGTGCACGAACCCCCCGTTCAGCCCGACCGCTGCGCCTTATCCGGTAACTATCGTCTTG
AGTCCAACCCGGTAAGACACGACTTATCGCCACTGGCAGCAGCCACTGGTAACAGGATTAGCAGAGCGAG
GTATGTAGGCGGTGCTACAGAGTTCTTGAAGTGGTGGCCTAACTACGGCTACACTAGAAGGACAGTATTT
GGTATCTGCGCTCTGCTGAAGCCAGTTACCTTCGGAAAAAGAGTTGGTAGCTCTTGATCCGGCAAACAAA
CCACCGCTGGTAGCGGTGGTTTTTTTGTTTGCAAGCAGCAGATTACGCGCAGAAAAAAAGGATCTCAAGA
AGATCCTTTGATCTTTTCTACGGGGTCTGACGCTCAGTGGAACGAAAACTCACGTTAAGGGATTTTGGTC
ATGAGATTATCAAAAAGGATCTTCACCTAGATCCTTTTAAATTAAAAATGAAGTTTTAAATCAATCTAAA
GTATATATGAGTAAACTTGGTCTGACAGTTACCAATGCTTAATCAGTGAGGCACCTATCTCAGCGATCTG
TCTATTTCGTTCATCCATAGTTGCCTGACTCCCCGTCGTGTAGATAACTACGATACGGGAGGGCTTACCA
TCTGGCCCCAGTGCTGCAATGATACCGCGAGACCCACGCTCACCGGCTCCAGATTTATCAGCAATAAACC
AGCCAGCCGGAAGGGCCGAGCGCAGAAGTGGTCCTGCAACTTTATCCGCCTCCATCCAGTCTATTAATTG
TTGCCGGGAAGCTAGAGTAAGTAGTTCGCCAGTTAATAGTTTGCGCAACGTTGTTGCCATTGCTGCAGGC
ATCGTGGTGTCACGCTCGTCGTTTGGTATGGCTTCATTCAGCTCCGGTTCCCAACGATCAAGGCGAGTTA
CATGATCCCCCATGTTGTGCAAAAAAGCGGTTAGCTCCTTCGGTCCTCCGATCGTTGTCAGAAGTAAGTT
GGCCGCAGTGTTATCACTCATGGTTATGGCAGCACTGCATAATTCTCTTACTGTCATGCCATCCGTAAGA
TGCTTTTCTGTGACTGGTGAGTACTCAACCAAGTCATTCTGAGAATAGTGTATGCGGCGACCGAGTTGCT
CTTGCCCGGCGTCAACACGGGATAATACCGCGCCACATAGCAGAACTTTAAAAGTGCTCATCATTGGAAA
ACGTTCTTCGGGGCGAAAACTCTCAAGGATCTTACCGCTGTTGAGATCCAGTTCGATGTAACCCACTCGT
GCACCCAACTGATCTTCAGCATCTTTTACTTTCACCAGCGTTTCTGGGTGAGCAAAAACAGGAAGGCAAA
ATGCCGCAAAAAAGGGAATAAGGGCGACACGGAAATGTTGAATACTCATACTCTTCCTTTTTCAATATTA
TTGAAGCATTTATCAGGGTTATTGTCTCATGAGCGGATACATATTTGAATGTATTTAGAAAAATAAACAA
ATAGGGGTTCCGCGCACATTTCCCCGAAAAGTGCCACCTGACGTCTAAGAAACCATTATTATCATGACAT
TAACCTATAAAAATAGGCGTATCACGAGGCCCTTTCGTCTTCAAGAA
